>Addgene plasmid #241280 | pBD-PYR1_star-MANDI | addgene full sequence | sequence record 484559 | Addgene NGS Result
GCTTGCATGCAACTTCTTTTCTTTTTTTTTCTTTTCTCTCTCCCCCGTTGTTGTCTCACCATATCCGCAA
TGACAAAAAAATGATGGAAGACACTAAAGGAAAAAATTAACGACAAAGACAGCACCAACAGATGTCGTTG
TTCCAGAGCTGATGAGGGGTATCTCGAAGCACACGAAACTTTTTCCTTCCTTCATTCACGCACACTACTC
TCTAATGAGCAACGGTATACGGCCTTCCTTCCAGTTACTTGAATTTGAAATAAAAAAAAGTTTGCTGTCT
TGCTATCAAGTATAAATAGACCTGCAATTATTAATCTTTTGTTTCCTCGTCATTGTTCTCGTTCCCTTTC
TTCCTTGTTTCTTTTTCTGCACAATATTTCAAGCTATACCAAGCATACAATCAACTCCAAGCTTGAAGCA
AGCCTCCTGAAAGATGAAGCTACTGTCTTCTATCGAACAAGCATGCGATATTTGCCGACTTAAAAAGCTC
AAGTGCTCCAAAGAAAAACCGAAGTGCGCCAAGTGTCTGAAGAACAACTGGGAGTGTCGCTACTCTCCCA
AAACCAAAAGGTCTCCGCTGACTAGGGCACATCTGACAGAAGTGGAATCAAGGCTAGAAAGACTGGAACA
GCTATTTCTACTGATTTTTCCTCGAGAAGACCTTGACATGATTTTGAAAATGGATTCTTTACAGGATATA
AAAGCATTGTTAACAGGATTATTTGTACAAGATAATGTGAATAAAGATGCCGTCACAGATAGATTGGCTT
CAGTGGAGACTGATATGCCTCTAACATTGAGACAGCATAGAATAAGTGCGACATCATCATCGGAAGAGAG
TAGTAACAAAGGTCAAAGACAGTTGACTGTATCGCCGGAATTCATGCCTTCGGAGTTAACACCAGAAGAA
CGATCGGAACTAAAAAACTCAATCGCCGAGTTCCACACATACCAACTCGATCCAGGAAGCTGTTCATCAC
TCCACGCGCAACGAATCCACGCGCCTCCGGAACTCGTCTGGTCAATCGTACGACGATTCGACAAACCACA
AACACACCGCCACTTCATCAAATCCTGCTCCGTCGAACAAAACTTCGAGATGCGCGTCGGATGCACGCGC
GACATCATCGTCATCAGTGGATTACCGGCGAACACATCAACGGAAAGACTCGATATACTCGACGACGAAC
GGAGAGTTACCGGAGCCAGTATCATCGGAGGCGAACATAGGCTGACGAATTACAAAGGCGTTACGACGGT
GCATCGGTTCGAGAAAGAGAATCGGATCTGGACGGTGGTTTTGGAATCTTACGTCGTTGATATGCCGGAA
GGTAACTCGGAGGATGATACTCGTATTGTTGTGGATGACGTTGTGAAGCTTAATTTGCAGAAACTCGCGA
CGGTTGCTGAAGCTATGGCTCGTAACTCCGGTGACGGAAGTGGTTCTCAGGTGACGTGAGTCGACTCTAG
AGCCCTATAGTGAGTCGTATTACCTCAGCCAAGCTAATTCCGGGCGAATTTCTTATGATTTATGATTTTT
ATTATTAAATAAGTTATAAAAAAAATAAGTGTATACAAATTTTAAAGTGACTCTTAGGTTTTAAAACGAA
AATTCTTATTCTTGAGTAACTCTTTCCTGTAGGTCAGGTTGCTTTCTCAGGTATAGCATGAGGTCGCTCT
TATTGACCACACCTCTACCGGCATGCCGGCAAGTGCACAAACAATACTTAAATAAATACTACTCAGTAAT
AACCTATTTCTTAGCATTTTTGACGAAATTTGCTATTTTGTTAGAGTCTTTTACACCATTTGTCTCCACA
CCTCCGCTTACATCAACACCAATAACGCCATTTAATCTAAGCGCATCACCAACATTTTCTGGCGTCAGTC
CACCAGCTAACATAAAATGTAAGCTTTCGGGGCTCTCTTGCCTTCCAACCCAGTCAGAAATCGAGTTCCA
ATCCAAAAGTTCACCTGTCCCACCTGCTTCTGAATCAAACAAGGGAATAAACGAATGAGGTTTCTGTGAA
GCTGCACTGAGTAGTATGTTGCAGTCTTTTGGAAATACGAGTCTTTTAATAACTGGCAAACCGAGGAACT
CTTGGTATTCTTGCCACGACTCATCTCCATGCAGTTGGACGATATCAATGCCGTAATCATTGACCAGAGC
CAAAACATCCTCCTTAGGTTGATTACGAAACACGCCAACCAAGTATTTCGGAGTGCCTGAACTATTTTTA
TATGCTTTTACAAGACTTGAAATTTTCCTTGCAATAACCGGGTCAATTGTTCTCTTTCTATTGGGCACAC
ATATAATACCCAGCAAGTCAGCATCGGAATCTAGAGCACATTCTGCGGCCTCTGTGCTCTGCAAGCCGCA
AACTTTCACCAATGGACCAGAACTACCTGTGAAATTAATAACAGACATACTCCAAGCTGCCTTTGTGTGC
TTAATCACGTATACTCACGTGCTCAATAGTCACCAATGCCCTCCCTCTTGGCCCTCTCCTTTTCTTTTTT
CGACCGAATTAATTCGTAATCATGTCATAGCTGTTTCCTGTGTGAAATTGTTATCCGCTCACAATTCCAC
ACAACATACGAGCCGGAAGCATAAAGTGTAAAGCCTGGGGTGCCTAATGAGTGAGCTAACTCACATTAAT
TGCGTTGCGCTCACTGCCCGCTTTCCAGTCGGGAAACCTGTCGTGCCAGCTGGTTCTTTCCGCCTCAGGA
CTCTTCCTTTTTCAATATTATTGAAGCATTTATCAGGGTTATTGTCTCATGAGCGGATACATATTTGAAT
GTATTTAGAAAAATAAACAAATAGGGGTTCCGCGCACATTTCCCCGAAAAGTGCCACCTG
[124 nt withheld, positions 2861-2984]
C
[91 nt withheld, positions 2986-3076]
A
[49 nt withheld, positions 3078-3126]
CCTTTGACGTTGGAGTCCACGTTCTTT
[37 nt withheld, positions 3154-3190]
ACCCTATCTCGGTCTATTCTTTTGATTTATAAGGGATTTTGCCGATTTCGGCCTATTGGTTAAAAAATGA
GCTGATTTAACAAAAATTTAACGCGAATTTTAACAAAATATTAACGCTTACAATTTACGCGCCTAAATTA
TGCGGCCGCATATAACTGCATTAATGAATCGGCCAACGCGCGGGGAGAGGCGGTTTGCGTATTGGGCGCT
CTTCCGCTTCCTCGCTCACTGACTCGCTGCGCTCGGTCGTTCGGCTGCGGCGAGCGGTATCAGCTCACTC
AAAGGCGGTAATACGGTTATCCACAGAATCAGGGGATAACGCAGGAAAGAACATGTGAGCAAAAGGCCAG
CAAAAGGCCAGGAACCGTAAAAAGGCCGCGTTGCTGGCGTTTTTCCATAGGCTCCGCCCCCCTGACGAGC
ATCACAAAAATCGACGCTCAAGTCAGAGGTGGCGAAACCCGACAGGACTATAAAGATACCAGGCGTTTCC
CCCTGGAAGCTCCCTCGTGCGCTCTCCTGTTCCGACCCTGCCGCTTACCGGATACCTGTCCGCCTTTCTC
CCTTCGGGAAGCGTGGCGCTTTCTCATAGCTCACGCTGTAGGTATCTCAGTTCGGTGTAGGTCGTTCGCT
CCAAGCTGGGCTGTGTGCACGAACCCCCCGTTCAGCCCGACCGCTGCGCCTTATCCGGTAACTATCGTCT
TGAGTCCAACCCGGTAAGACACGACTTATCGCCACTGGCAGCAGCCACTGGTAACAGGATTAGCAGAGCG
AGGTATGTAGGCGGTGCTACAGAGTTCTTGAAGTGGTGGCCTAACTACGGCTACACTAGAAGAACAGTAT
TTGGTATCTGCGCTCTGCTGAAGCCAGTTACCTTCGGAAAAAGAGTTGGTAGCTCTTGATCCGGCAAACA
AACCACCGCTGGTAGCGGTGGTTTTTTTGTTTGCAAGCAGCAGATTACGCGCAGAAAAAAAGGATCTCAA
GAAGATCCTTTGATCTTTTCTACGGGGTCTGACGCTCAGTGGAACGAAAACTCACGTTAAGGGATTTTGG
TCATGAGATTATCAAAAAGGATCTTCACCTAGATCCTTTTAAATTAAAAATGAAGTTTTAAATCAATCTA
AAGTATATATGAGTAAACTTGGTCTGACAGTTACCAATGCTTAATCAGTGAGGCACCTATCTCAGCGATC
TGTCTATTTCGTTCATCCATAGTTGCCTGACTCCCCGTCGTGTAGATAACTACGATACGGGAGGGCTTAC
CATCTGGCCCCAGTGCTGCAATGATACCGCGAGACCCACGCTCACCGGCTCCAGATTTATCAGCAATAAA
CCAGCCAGCCGCCTGTGACGGAAGATCACTTCGCAGAATAAATAAATCCTGGTGTCCCTGTTGATACCGG
GAAGCCCTGGGCCAACTTTTGGCGAAAATGAGACGTTGATCGGCACGTAAGAGGTTCCAACTTTCACCAT
AATGAAATAAGATCACTACCGGGCGTATTTTTTGAGTTGTCGAGATTTTCAGGAGCTAAGGAAGCTAAAA
TGGAGAAAAAAATCACTGGATATACCACCGTTGATATATCCCAATGGCATCGTAAAGAACATTTTGAGGC
ATTTCAGTCAGTTGCTCAATGTACCTATAACCAGACCGTTCAGCTGGATATTACGGCCTTTTTAAAGACC
GTAAAGAAAAATAAGCACAAGTTTTATCCGGCCTTTATTCACATTCTTGCCCGCCTGATGAATGCTCATC
CGGAATTACGTATGGCAATGAAAGACGGTGAGCTGGTGATATGGGATAGTGTTCACCCTTGTTACACCGT
TTTCCATGAGCAAACTGAAACGTTTTCATCGCTCTGGAGTGAATACCACGACGATTTCCGGCAGTTTCTA
CACATATATTCGCAAGATGTGGCGTGTTACGGTGAAAACCTGGCCTATTTCCCTAAAGGGTTTATTGAGA
ATATGTTTTTCGTCTCAGCCAATCCCTGGGTGAGTTTCACCAGTTTTGATTTAAACGTGGCCAATATGGA
CAACTTCTTCGCCCCCGTTTTCACCATGGGCAAATATTATACGCAAGGCGACAAGGTGCTGATGCCGCTG
GCGATTCAGGTTCATCATGCCGTTTGTGATGGCTTCCATGTCGGCAGAATGCTTAATGAATTACAACAGT
ACTGCGATGAGTGGCAGGGCGGGGCGTAATTTTTTTAAGGCAGTTATTGGTGCCCTTAAACGCCTGGTTG
CTACGCCTGAATAAGTGATAATAAGCGGATGAATGGCAGAAATTCGAAAGCAAATTCGACCCGGTCGTCG
GTTCAGGGCAGGGTCGTTAAATAGCCGCTTATGTCTATTGCTGGTTTACCGGTTTATTGACTACCGGAAG
CAGTGTGACCGTGTGCTTCTCAAATGCCTGAGGCCAGTTTGCTCAGGCTCTCCCCGTGGAGGCTAAGAAA
CCATTATTATCATGACATTAACCTATAAAAATAGGCGTATCACGAGGCCCTTTCGTCTCGCGCGTTTCGG
TGATGACGGTGAAAACCTCTGACACATGCAGCTCCCGGAGACGGTCACAGCTTGTCTGTAAGCGGATGCC
GGGAGCAGACAAGCCCGTCAGGGCGCGTCAGCGGGTGTTGGCGGGTGTCGGGGCTGGCTTAACTATGCGG
CATCAGAGCAGATTGTACTGAGAGTGCACCATAACGCATTTAAGCATAAACACGCACTATGCCGTTCTTC
TCATGTATATATATATACAGGCAACACGCAGATATAGGTGCGACGTGAACAGTGAGCTGTATGTGCGCAG
CTCGCGTTGCATTTTCGGAAGCGCTCGTTTTCGGAAACGCTTTGAAGTTCCTATTCCGAAGTTCCTATTC
TCTAGCTAGAAAGTATAGGAACTTCAGAGCGCTTTTGAAAACCAAAAGCGCTCTGAAGACGCACTTTCAA
AAAACCAAAAACGCACCGGACTGTAACGAGCTACTAAAATATTGCGAATACCGCTTCCACAAACATTGCT
CAAAAGTATCTCTTTGCTATATATCTCTGTGCTATATCCCTATATAACCTACCCATCCACCTTTCGCTCC
TTGAACTTGCATCTAAACTCGACCTCTACATTTTTTATGTTTATCTCTAGTATTACTCTTTAGACAAAAA
AATTGTAGTAAGAACTATTCATAGAGTGAATCGAAAACAATACGAAAATGTAAACATTTCCTATACGTAG
TATATAGAGACAAAATAGAAGAAACCGTTCATAATTTTCTGACCAATGAAGAATCATCAACGCTATCACT
TTCTGTTCACAAAGTATGCGCAATCCACATCGGTATAGAATATAATCGGGGATGCCTTTATCTTGAAAAA
ATGCACCCGCAGCTTCGCTAGTAATCAGTAAACGCGGGAAGTGGAGTCAGGCTTTTTTTATGGAAGAGAA
AATAGACACCAAAGTAGCCTTCTTCTAACCTTAACGGACCTACAGTGCAAAAAGTTATCAAGAGACTGCA
TTATAGAGCGCACAAAGGAGAAAAAAAGTAATCTAAGATGCTTTGTTAGAAAAATAGCGCTCTCGGGATG
CATTTTTGTAGAACAAAAAAGAAGTATAGATTCTTTGTTGGTAAAATAGCGCTCTCGCGTTGCATTTCTG
TTCTGTAAAAATGCAGCTCAGATTCTTTGTTTGAAAAATTAGCGCTCTCGCGTTGCATTTTTGTTTTACA
AAAATGAAGCACAGATTCTTCGTTGGTAAAATAGCGCTTTCGCGTTGCATTTCTGTTCTGTAAAAATGCA
GCTCAGATTCTTTGTTTGAAAAATTAGCGCTCTCGCGTTGCATTTTTGTTCTACAAAATGAAGCACAGAT
GCTTCGTT
Features (pLannotate 1.2.2; 21 found; start..end, strand, type, name):
     10..406     +  promoter       ADH1 promoter: S. cerevisiae ADH1; promoter for alcohol dehydrogenase 1
    434..874     +  CDS            GAL4 DNA binding domain: DNA binding domain of the GAL4 transcriptional activator; Saccharomyces cerevisiae GAL4 (truncated)
    884..1456    +  CDS            PYR1: PYR1_ARATH - Also known as ABIP6 From Arabidopsis thaliana (Mouse-ear cress).
   1474..1492    -  promoter       T7 promoter: promoter for bacteriophage T7 RNA polymerase
   1514..1701    +  terminator     ADH1 terminator: S. cerevisiae ADH1; transcription terminator for the S. cerevisiae alcohol dehydrogenase 1 (ADH1) gene
   1754..2428    -  CDS            TRP1: phosphoribosylanthranilate isomerase, required for tryptophan biosynthesis; S. cerevisiae TRP1; yeast auxotrophic marker
   2429..2530    -  promoter       TRP1 promoter: S. cerevisiae TRP1
   2568..2584    -  protein_bind   lac operator: The lac repressor binds to the lac operator to inhibit transcription in E. coli. This inhibition can be relieved by adding lactose or isopropyl-β-D-thiogalactopyranoside (IPTG). lac repressor encoded by lacI
   2592..2622    -  promoter       lac promoter: promoter for the E. coli lac operon
   2637..2658    -  protein_bind   CAP binding site: CAP binding activates transcription in the presence of cAMP. E. coli catabolite activator protein
   2671..2712    -  CDS            lacI (fragment): lac repressor; lacI; The lac repressor binds to the lac operator to inhibit transcription in E. coli. This inhibition can be relieved by adding lactose or isopropyl-β-D-thiogalactopyranoside (IPTG).
   2730..2834    -  promoter       AmpR promoter: bla
   2861..3289    +  rep_origin     f1 ori (sequence partly withheld): f1 bacteriophage origin of replication; arrow indicates direction of (+) strand synthesis
   3346..3399    -  CDS            lacI (fragment): lac repressor; lacI; The lac repressor binds to the lac operator to inhibit transcription in E. coli. This inhibition can be relieved by adding lactose or isopropyl-β-D-thiogalactopyranoside (IPTG).
   3582..4170    -  rep_origin     ori: high-copy-number ColE1/pMB1/pBR322/pUC origin of replication
   4342..4531    -  CDS            bla(M) (fragment): β-lactamase lacking the signal sequence; bla(M); allows cytosolic expression of β-lactamase
   4627..4729    +  promoter       cat promoter: promoter of the E. coli cat gene encoding chloramphenicol acetyltransferase
   4730..5389    +  CDS            CmR: chloramphenicol acetyltransferase; cat; confers resistance to chloramphenicol
   5697..5732    +  CDS            rop (fragment): Rop protein, which maintains plasmids at low copy number; rop
   5834..5883    +  misc_feature   bom (fragment): basis of mobility region from pBR322
   5884..7048    +  rep_origin     2μ ori: yeast 2μ plasmid origin of replication
