[The description below was written by a language model from this plasmid's Addgene catalogue record and pLannotate feature annotations shown in this document.]
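Description:
pBD-PYR1_star-MANDI is a yeast two-hybrid bait plasmid built on the pBD-GAL4-cam backbone, about 7 kb in the sequenced record. It is an E. coli–yeast shuttle vector. A high-copy ColE1/pUC-type origin and a chloramphenicol acetyltransferase gene under its own cat promoter support propagation and selection in bacteria. The 2μ origin maintains the plasmid episomally in Saccharomyces cerevisiae, and the TRP1 marker allows selection by tryptophan prototrophy. An f1 origin is also present. The table additionally shows short remnants of β-lactamase, lacI, rop and bom and a lac promoter/operator region. These appear to be leftovers of backbone construction rather than functional parts, and ampicillin resistance is not expected because only a fragment of bla remains.

The expression cassette uses the yeast ADH1 promoter and ADH1 terminator to drive a fusion of the GAL4 DNA-binding domain to an Arabidopsis thaliana PYR1 coding sequence, named PYR1_star_mandi. PYR1 is an abscisic acid receptor (also known as RCAR11). The associated publication concerns an orthogonalized PYR1-based chemically induced dimerization module with reprogrammable ligand specificity. The name suggests an engineered receptor variant, but the record lists the mutation field as not applicable and does not specify the substitutions. A T7 promoter lies in reverse orientation just downstream of the insert.

In use, the BD-PYR1 fusion would be paired with an activation-domain fusion of a binding partner, so that ligand-dependent association reconstitutes GAL4 activity and switches on reporter genes. The partner construct is not described here. The depositor notes that the plasmid is used with yeast strain Mav99 and also works well in Mav203.
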