Addgene plasmid #241280: pBD-PYR1_star-MANDI
Purpose: Yeast two hybrid vector expressing BD-PYR1_star-MANDI
Depositing lab: Sean Cutler. Depositing organization: University of California, Riverside. Publication: An orthogonalized PYR1-based CID module with reprogrammable ligand-binding specificity. Park SY, Qiu J, Wei S, Peterson FC, Beltran J, Medina-Cucurella AV, Vaidya AS, Xing Z, Volkman BF, Nusinow DA, Whitehead TA, Wheeldon I, Cutler SR. Nat Chem Biol. 2024 Jan;20(1):103-110. doi: 10.1038/s41589-023-01447-7. Epub 2023 Oct 23. PubMed 37872402.
Backbone
  Vector backbone: pBD-GAL4-cam
  Vector type: Yeast Expression
Growth in bacteria
  Bacterial resistance: Chloramphenicol, 25 μg/mL
  Growth temperature: 37°C
  Growth strain: DH5alpha
  Copy number: High Copy
Gene/Insert
  Gene/Insert name: PYR1_star_mandi
  Species: A. thaliana (mustard weed)
  Mutation: NA
  Entrez Gene: PYR1 (a.k.a. AT4G17870, PYRABACTIN RESISTANCE 1, RCAR11, T6K21.50, T6K21_50, regulatory component of ABA receptor 11)
  Cloning method: Restriction Enzyme; 5′ cloning site Unknown (unknown if destroyed)
Terms and licenses: Academic/Nonprofit Terms; Industry Terms: Not Available to Industry
Depositor comments: Cutler lab uses this with yeast strain Mav99 but has tested it with Mav203 (commercially available) and it works well with that strain too. Please visit https://doi.org/10.1101/2025.05.15.654352 for bioRxiv preprint.
How to cite: pBD-PYR1_star-MANDI was a gift from Sean Cutler (Addgene plasmid # 241280 ; http://n2t.net/addgene:241280 ; RRID:Addgene_241280)
